>Addgene plasmid #45578 | pCVL.SFFV.Kozak.HA.NLS.Y2Ani.IRES.BFP | depositor full sequence | sequence record 67846 | pCVL.SFFV.Kozak.HA.NLS.Y2Ani.IRES.BFP sequence 7671 bps
GACGTCAATGTAGTCTTATGCAATACTCTTGTAGTCTTGCAACATGGTAACGATGAGTTAGCAACATGCC
TTACAAGGAGAGAAAAAGCACCGTGCATGCCGATTGGTGGAAGTAAGGTGGTACGATCGTGCCTTATTAG
GAAGGCAACAGACGGGTCTGACATGGATTGGACGAACCACTGAATTGCCGCATTGCAGAGATATTGTATT
TAAGTGCCTAGCTCGATACATAAACGGGTCTCTCTGGTTAGACCAGATCTGAGCCTGGGAGCTCTCTGGC
TAACTAGGGAACCCACTGCTTAAGCCTCAATAAAGCTTGCCTTGAGTGCTTCAAGTAGTGTGTGCCCGTC
TGTTGTGTGACTCTGGTAACTAGAGATCCCTCAGACCCTTTTAGTCAGTGTGGAAAATCTCTAGCAGTGG
CGCCCGAACAGGGACTTGAAAGCGAAAGGGAAACCAGAGGAGCTCTCTCGACGCAGGACTCGGCTTGCTG
AAGCGCGCACGGCAAGAGGCGAGGGGCGGCGACTGGTGAGTACGCCAAAAATTTTGACTAGCGGAGGCTA
GAAGGAGAGAGATGGGTGCGAGAGCGTCAGTATTAAGCGGGGGAGAATTAGATCGCGATGGGAAAAAATT
CGGTTAAGGCCAGGGGGAAAGAAAAAATATAAATTAAAACATATAGTATGGGCAAGCAGGGAGCTAGAAC
GATTCGCAGTTAATCCTGGCCTGTTAGAAACATCAGAAGGCTGTAGACAAATACTGGGACAGCTACAACC
ATCCCTTCAGACAGGATCAGAAGAACTTAGATCATTATATAATACAGTAGCAACCCTCTATTGTGTGCAT
CAAAGGATAGAGATAAAAGACACCAAGGAAGCTTTAGACAAGATAGAGGAAGAGCAAAACAAAAGTAAGA
CCACCGCACAGCAAGCGGCCCTGATCTTCAGACCTGGAGGAGGAGATATGAGGGACAATTGGAGAAGTGA
ATTATATAAATATAAAGTAGTAAAAATTGAACCATTAGGAGTAGCACCCACCAAGGCAAAGAGAAGAGTG
GTGCAGAGAGAAAAAAGAGCAGTGGGAATAGGAGCTTTGTTCCTTGGGTTCTTGGGAGCAGCAGGAAGCA
CTATGGGCGCAGCGTCAATGACGCTGACGGTACAGGCCAGACAATTATTGTCTGGTATAGTGCAGCAGCA
GAACAATTTGCTGAGGGCTATTGAGGCGCAACAGCATCTGTTGCAACTCACAGTCTGGGGCATCAAGCAG
CTCCAGGCAAGAATCCTGGCTGTGGAAAGATACCTAAAGGATCAACAGCTCCTGGGGATTTGGGGTTGCT
CTGGAAAACTCATTTGCACCACTGCTGTGCCTTGGAATGCTAGTTGGAGTAATGAATCTCTGGAACAGAT
TTGGAATCACACGACCTGGATGGAGTGGGACAGAGAAATTAACAATTACACAAGCTTAATACACTCCTTA
ATTGAAGAATCGCAAAACCAGCAAGAAAAGAATGAACAAGAATTATTGGAATTAGATAAATGGGCAAGTT
TGTGGAATTGGTTTAACATAACAAATTGGCTGTGGTATATAAAATTATTCATAATGATAGTAGGAGGCTT
GGTAGGTTTAAGAATAGTTTTTGCTGTACTTTCTATAGTGAATAGAGTTAGGCAGGGATATTCACCATTA
TCGTTTCAGACCCACCTCCCAACCCCGAGGGGACCCGACAGGCCCGAAGGAATAGAAGAAGAAGGTGGAG
AGAGAGACAGAGACAGATCCATTCGATTAGTGAACGGATCTCGACGGTATCGGTTAACTTTTAAAAGAAA
AGGGGGGATTGGGGGGTACAGTGCAGGGGAAAGAATAGTAGACATAATAGCAACAGACATACAAACTAAA
GAATTACAAAAACAAATTACAAAAATTCAAAATTTTATCGATTACGCGTCACGTGCTAGCTGCAGTAACG
CCATTTTGCAAGGCATGGAAAAATACCAAACCAAGAATAGAGAAGTTCAGATCAAGGGCGGGTACATGAA
AATAGCTAACGTTGGGCCAAACAGGATATCTGCGGTGAGCAGTTTCGGCCCCGGCCCGGGGCCAAGAACA
GATGGTCACCGCAGTTTCGGCCCCGGCCCGAGGCCAAGAACAGATGGTCCCCAGATATGGCCCAACCCTC
AGCAGTTTCTTAAGACCCATCAGATGTTTCCAGGCTCCCCCAAGGACCTGAAATGACCCTGCGCCTTATT
TGAATTAACCAATCAGCCTGCTTCTCGCTTCTGTTCGCGCGCTTCTGCTTCCCGAGCTCTATAAAAGAGC
TCACAACCCCTCACTCGGCGCGCCAGTCCTCCGACAGACTGAGTCGCCCGCTCGAGCCGCCACCATGGGA
TATCCATACGATGTCCCAGATTATGCGCCACCTAAGAAGAAACGCAAAGTCGAATTCGGGAGCGATCTGA
CCTACGCCTATCTGGTGGGCCTGTACGAGGGCGACGGATATTTTTCCATCACTAAAAAGGGCAAGTACCT
GACCTATGAGCTGGGAATTGAACTGTCTATCAAGGATGTGCAGCTGATCTACAAGATCAAGAAGATCCTG
GGGATCGGCATTGTGAGCTTCAGGAAGAGAAACGAGATTGAAATGGTGGCCCTGAGGATCAGGGATAAGA
ATCACCTGAAATCTAAGATTCTGCCCATCTTCGAGAAGTATCCTATGTTTAGTAACAAACAGTACGACTA
TCTGAGGTTTAGAAATGCTCTGCTGAGCGGCATCATCTACCTGGAGGATCTGCCAGACTATACCCGGTCC
GACGAGCCCCTGAACAGCATCGAATCCATCATTAATACATCTTACTTCAGTGCCTGGCTGGTGGGCTTCA
TCGAGGCTGAAGGGTGCTTCTCTGTGTACAAACTGAACAAGGACGATGACTATCTGATTGCCAGTTTTGA
TATCGCTCAGAGGGATGGAGACATCCTGATTAGCGCCATCAGAAAGTACCTGTCCTTCACCACAAAGGTG
TATCTGGACAAAACAAATTGTAGCAAACTGAAGGTCACTAGCGTGCGCTCCGTGGAGAACATCATTAAGT
TCCTGCAGAATGCTCCTGTGAAACTGCTGGGCAACAAAAAGCTGCAGTACAAACTGTGGCTGAAGCAGCT
GCGGAAAATCTCTCGCTACAGTGAAAAAATCAAGATTCCATCCAATTATTAGCCTGCAGGTCGAGCATGC
ATCTAGGGCGGCCAATTCCGCCCCTCTCCCTCCCCCCCCCCTAACGTTACTGGCCGAAGCCGCTTGGAAT
AAGGCCGGTGTGCGTTTGTCTATATGTGATTTTCCACCATATTGCCGTCTTTTGGCAATGTGAGGGCCCG
GAAACCTGGCCCTGTCTTCTTGACGAGCATTCCTAGGGGTCTTTCCCCTCTCGCCAAAGGAATGCAAGGT
CTGTTGAATGTCGTGAAGGAAGCAGTTCCTCTGGAAGCTTCTTGAAGACAAACAACGTCTGTAGCGACCC
TTTGCAGGCAGCGGAACCCCCCACCTGGCGACAGGTGCCTCTGCGGCCAAAAGCCACGTGTATAAGATAC
ACCTGCAAAGGCGGCACAACCCCAGTGCCACGTTGTGAGTTGGATAGTTGTGGAAAGAGTCAAATGGCTC
TCCTCAAGCGTATTCAACAAGGGGCTGAAGGATGCCCAGAAGGTACCCCATTGTATGGGATCTGATCTGG
GGCCTCGGTGCACATGCTTTACATGTGTTTAGTCGAGGTTAAAAAAACGTCTAGGCCCCCCGAACCACGG
GGACGTGGTTTTCCTTTGAAAAACACGATGATAAGCTTGCCACAACCCTTACCGGTCGCCACCATGAGCG
AGCTGATTAAGGAGAACATGCACATGAAGCTGTACATGGAGGGCACCGTGGACAACCATCACTTCAAGTG
CACATCCGAGGGCGAAGGCAAGCCCTACGAGGGCACCCAGACCATGAGAATCAAGGTGGTCGAGGGCGGC
CCTCTCCCCTTCGCCTTCGACATCCTGGCTACTAGCTTCCTCTACGGCAGCAAGACCTTCATCAACCACA
CCCAGGGCATCCCCGACTTCTTCAAGCAGTCCTTCCCTGAGGGCTTCACATGGGAGAGAGTCACCACATA
CGAAGACGGGGGCGTGCTGACCGCTACCCAGGACACCAGCCTCCAGGACGGCTGCCTCATCTACAACGTC
AAGATCAGAGGGGTGAACTTCACATCCAACGGCCCTGTGATGCAGAAGAAAACACTCGGCTGGGAGGCCT
TCACCGAGACGCTGTACCCCGCTGACGGCGGCCTGGAAGGCAGAAACGACATGGCCCTGAAGCTCGTGGG
CGGGAGCCATCTGATCGCAAACATCAAGACCACATATAGATCCAAGAAACCCGCTAAGAACCTCAAGATG
CCTGGCGTCTACTATGTGGACTACAGACTGGAAAGAATCAAGGAGGCCAACAACGAGACCTACGTCGAGC
AGCACGAGGTGGCAGTGGCCAGATACTGCGACCTCCCTAGCAAACTGGGGCACAAGCTTAATTGATTCTA
GAGTCGACCGAGCATCTTACCGCCATTTATACCCATATTTGTTCTGTTTTTCTTGATTTGGGTATACATT
TAAATGTTAATAGAACAAAATGGTGGGGCAATCATTTACATTTTTAGGGATATGTAATTACTAGTTCAGG
TGTATTGCCACAAGACAAACATGTTAAGAAACTTTCCCGTTATTTACGCTCTGTTCCTGTTAATCAACCT
CTGGATTACAAAATTTGTGAAAGATTGACTGATATTCTTAACTATGTTGCTCCTTTTACGCTGTGTGGAT
ATGCTGCTTTATAGCCTCTGTATCTAGCTATTGCTTCCCGTACGGCTTTCGTTTTCTCCTCCTTGTATAA
ATCCTGGTTGCTGTCTCTTTTAGAGGAGTTGTGGCCCGTTGTCCGTCAACGTGGCGTGGTGTGCTCTGTG
TTTGCTGACGCAACCCCCACTGGCTGGGGCATTGCCACCACCTGTCAACTCCTTTCTGGGACTTTCGCTT
TCCCCCTCCCGATCGCCACGGCAGAACTCATCGCCGCCTGCCTTGCCCGCTGCTGGACAGGGGCTAGGTT
GCTGGGCACTGATAATTCCGTGGTGTTGTCATCGGTACCTTTTTAAAAGAAAAGGGGGGACTGGAAGGGC
TAATTCACTCCCAACGAAGACAAGATATCATAACTTCGTATAGCATACATTATACGAAGTTATAATTTAT
TTGTGAAATTTGTGATGCTATTGCTTTATTTGTAACCATATGTTTATTTGTGAAATTTGTGATGCTATTG
CTTTATTTGTAACCATTGCTTTTTGCTTGTACTGGGTCTCTCTGGTTAGACCAGATCTGAGCCTGGGAGC
TCTCTGGCTAACTAGGGAACCCACTGCTTAAGCCTCAATAAAGCTTGCCTCGACCAGCCTCGACTGTGCC
TTCTAGTTGCCAGCCATCTGTTGTTTGCCCCTCCCCCGTGCCTTCCTTGACCCTGGAAGGTGCCACTCCC
ACTGTCCTTTCCTAATAAAATGAGGAAATTGCATCGCATTGTCTGAGTAGGTGTCATTCTATTCTGGGGG
GTGGGGTGGGGCAGGACAGCAAGGGGGAGGATTGGGAAGACAATAGCAGGCATGCTGGGGATGCGGTGGG
CTCTATGGCCTGCAGCTGCATTAATGAATCGGCCAACGCGCGGGGAGAGGCGGTTTGCGTATTGGGCGCT
CTTCCGCTTCCTCGCTCACTGACTCGCTGCGCTCGGTCGTTCGGCTGCGGCGAGCGGTATCAGCTCACTC
AAAGGCGGTAATACGGTTATCCACAGAATCAGGGGATAACGCAGGAAAGAACATGTGAGCAAAAGGCCAG
CAAAAGGCCAGGAACCGTAAAAAGGCCGCGTTGCTGGCGTTTTTCCATAGGCTCCGCCCCCCTGACGAGC
ATCACAAAAATCGACGCTCAAGTCAGAGGTGGCGAAACCCGACAGGACTATAAAGATACCAGGCGTTTCC
CCCTGGAAGCTCCCTCGTGCGCTCTCCTGTTCCGACCCTGCCGCTTACCGGATACCTGTCCGCCTTTCTC
CCTTCGGGAAGCGTGGCGCTTTCTCATAGCTCACGCTGTAGGTATCTCAGTTCGGTGTAGGTCGTTCGCT
CCAAGCTGGGCTGTGTGCACGAACCCCCCGTTCAGCCCGACCGCTGCGCCTTATCCGGTAACTATCGTCT
TGAGTCCAACCCGGTAAGACACGACTTATCGCCACTGGCAGCAGCCACTGGTAACAGGATTAGCAGAGCG
AGGTATGTAGGCGGTGCTACAGAGTTCTTGAAGTGGTGGCCTAACTACGGCTACACTAGAAGGACAGTAT
TTGGTATCTGCGCTCTGCTGAAGCCAGTTACCTTCGGAAAAAGAGTTGGTAGCTCTTGATCCGGCAAACA
AACCACCGCTGGTAGCGGTGGTTTTTTTGTTTGCAAGCAGCAGATTACGCGCAGAAAAAAAGGATCTCAA
GAAGATCCTTTGATCTTTTCTACGGGGTCTGACGCTCAGTGGAACGAAAACTCACGTTAAGGGATTTTGG
TCATGAGATTATCAAAAAGGATCTTCACCTAGATCCTTTTAAATTAAAAATGAAGTTTTAAATCAATCTA
AAGTATATATGAGTAAACTTGGTCTGACAGTTACCAATGCTTAATCAGTGAGGCACCTATCTCAGCGATC
TGTCTATTTCGTTCATCCATAGTTGCCTGACTCCCCGTCGTGTAGATAACTACGATACGGGAGGGCTTAC
CATCTGGCCCCAGTGCTGCAATGATACCGCGAGACCCACGCTCACCGGCTCCAGATTTATCAGCAATAAA
CCAGCCAGCCGGAAGGGCCGAGCGCAGAAGTGGTCCTGCAACTTTATCCGCCTCCATCCAGTCTATTAAT
TGTTGCCGGGAAGCTAGAGTAAGTAGTTCGCCAGTTAATAGTTTGCGCAACGTTGTTGCCATTGCTACAG
GCATCGTGGTGTCACGCTCGTCGTTTGGTATGGCTTCATTCAGCTCCGGTTCCCAACGATCAAGGCGAGT
TACATGATCCCCCATGTTGTGCAAAAAAGCGGTTAGCTCCTTCGGTCCTCCGATCGTTGTCAGAAGTAAG
TTGGCCGCAGTGTTATCACTCATGGTTATGGCAGCACTGCATAATTCTCTTACTGTCATGCCATCCGTAA
GATGCTTTTCTGTGACTGGTGAGTACTCAACCAAGTCATTCTGAGAATAGTGTATGCGGCGACCGAGTTG
CTCTTGCCCGGCGTCAATACGGGATAATACCGCGCCACATAGCAGAACTTTAAAAGTGCTCATCATTGGA
AAACGTTCTTCGGGGCGAAAACTCTCAAGGATCTTACCGCTGTTGAGATCCAGTTCGATGTAACCCACTC
GTGCACCCAACTGATCTTCAGCATCTTTTACTTTCACCAGCGTTTCTGGGTGAGCAAAAACAGGAAGGCA
AAATGCCGCAAAAAAGGGAATAAGGGCGACACGGAAATGTTGAATACTCATACTCTTCCTTTTTCAATAT
TATTGAAGCATTTATCAGGGTTATTGTCTCATGAGCGGATACATATTTGAATGTATTTAGAAAAATAAAC
AAATAGGGGTTCCGCGCACATTTCCCCGAAAAGTGCCACCT
Features (pLannotate 1.2.2; 24 found; start..end, strand, type, name):
      9..235     +  promoter       RSV promoter: Rous sarcoma virus enhancer/promoter
    236..416     +  LTR            5' LTR (truncated): truncated 5' long terminal repeat (LTR) from HIV-1
    463..588     +  misc_feature   HIV-1 Ψ: packaging signal of human immunodeficiency virus type 1
    572..910     +  CDS            HIV-1 gag (fragment): gag protein from human immunodeficiency virus 1; gag
   1080..1313    +  misc_feature   RRE: The Rev response element (RRE) of HIV-1 allows for Rev-dependent mRNA export from the nucleus to the cytoplasm.
   1690..1790    +  CDS            Rev (fragment): human immunodeficiency virus 1 (HIV-1) Rev protein; rev; enhances nuclear export of unspliced and incompletely spliced viral mRNAs
   1809..1926    +  misc_feature   cPPT/CTS: central polypurine tract and central termination sequence of HIV-1
   1955..2356    +  promoter       SFFV promoter: spleen focus-forming virus long terminal repeat (LTR) promoter
   2444..3199    +  CDS            I-AniI (fragment): ANI1_EMEND - Experimental evidence at protein level: Swiss-Prot protein existence level 1. Mitochondrial DNA endonuclease and mRNA maturase involved in intron homing and required for splicing of the cytochrome b (cobA) gene intron, containing its own coding sequence. The protein stimulates the intrinsic ribozyme activity of the intron through binding to and stabilizing specific secondary and tertiary structure elements in the RNA. As an endonuclease it introduces a specific double-strand break at the junction of the two exons the cobA gene and thus mediates the insertion of an intron, containi
   3352..3814    +  misc_feature   IRES: internal ribosome entry site (IRES) of the encephalomyocarditis virus (EMCV)
   3844..4542    +  CDS            TagBFP: TagBFP is a basic (constitutively fluorescent) blue fluorescent protein published in 2008, derived from Entacmaea quadricolor. It is reported to be a very rapidly-maturing monomer with very low acid sensitivity.
   4561..4620    +  CDS            S (fragment): HBSAG_WHV6 - Experimental evidence at transcript level: Swiss-Prot protein existence level 2. The middle envelope protein plays an important role in the budding of the virion. It is involved in the induction of budding in a nucleocapsid independent way. In this process the majority of envelope proteins bud to form subviral lipoprotein particles of 22 nm of diameter that do not contain a nucleocapsid (By similarity). From Woodchuck hepatitis B virus (isolate w64/pWS23) (WHV).
   4752..5140    +  misc_feature   WPRE: woodchuck hepatitis virus posttranscriptional regulatory element
   5151..5170    +  misc_feature   cPPT/CTS (fragment): central polypurine tract and central termination sequence of HIV-1
   5172..5206    +  LTR            3' LTR (ΔU3) (fragment): self-inactivating 3' long terminal repeat (LTR) from HIV-1
   5210..5243    +  protein_bind   loxP: Cre-mediated recombination occurs in the 8-bp core sequence (GCATACAT). Cre recombinase
   5246..5289    -  polyA_signal   SV40 poly(A) signal (fragment): SV40 polyadenylation signal
   5293..5337    -  polyA_signal   SV40 poly(A) signal (fragment): SV40 polyadenylation signal
   5353..5413    +  ncRNA          mir-TAR: Accession: RF00250 - Trans-activation response element (TAR)
   5454..5678    +  polyA_signal   bGH poly(A) signal: bovine growth hormone polyadenylation signal
   5683..5739    -  CDS            lacI (fragment): lac repressor; lacI; The lac repressor binds to the lac operator to inhibit transcription in E. coli. This inhibition can be relieved by adding lactose or isopropyl-β-D-thiogalactopyranoside (IPTG).
   5922..6510    -  rep_origin     ori: high-copy-number ColE1/pMB1/pBR322/pUC origin of replication
   6681..7541    -  CDS            AmpR: β-lactamase; bla; confers resistance to ampicillin, carbenicillin, and related antibiotics
   7542..7646    -  promoter       AmpR promoter: bla
