[The description below was written by a language model from this plasmid's Addgene catalogue record and pLannotate feature annotations shown in this document.]
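Description:
pCVL.SFFV.Kozak.HA.NLS.Y2Ani.IRES.BFP is a 7.7 kb lentiviral transfer plasmid built on the pCVL backbone for expressing the Y2 variant of the I-AniI homing endonuclease in mammalian cells. It is propagated in E. coli as a high-copy plasmid through a ColE1/pUC-type origin and selected with ampicillin via the β-lactamase gene. The viral framework is that of a self-inactivating HIV-1 vector. An RSV enhancer/promoter replaces the U3 of the truncated 5' LTR to drive genomic RNA production in packaging cells. It is followed by the Ψ packaging signal with a gag fragment, the Rev response element for Rev-dependent nuclear export, and a cPPT/CTS. Downstream of the payload lie a WPRE to enhance transcript expression, a ΔU3 3' LTR region that is annotated only in fragments and contains a loxP site, and a bGH polyadenylation signal.

The expression cassette is driven by the spleen focus-forming virus (SFFV) LTR promoter. According to the record, a Kozak sequence precedes an N-terminal HA epitope tag and a nuclear localization signal fused to the Y2 I-AniI open reading frame, which is codon-optimized for mammalian expression. The tags themselves are not separately annotated in the feature table. An EMCV IRES then permits translation of TagBFP from the same transcript, so blue fluorescence marks cells that express the nuclease. The plasmid can be used by transfection or packaged into lentiviral particles. The associated work used such nuclease constructs with fluorescent genome-editing reporters to monitor which DNA repair pathways act at endonuclease-induced breaks.
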