Addgene plasmid #45578: pCVL.SFFV.Kozak.HA.NLS.Y2Ani.IRES.BFP
Purpose: Expresses Y2 variant of I-Ani I nuclease in mammalian cells with BFP tracker
Depositing lab: Andrew Scharenberg. Depositing organization: Seattle Children's Hospital and Research Institute. Publication: Novel fluorescent genome editing reporters for monitoring DNA repair pathway utilization at endonuclease-induced breaks. Kuhar R, Gwiazda KS, Humbert O, Mandt T, Pangallo J, Brault M, Khan I, Maizels N, Rawlings DJ, Scharenberg AM, Certo MT. Nucleic Acids Res. 2013 Oct 10. 10.1093/nar/gkt872 PubMed 24121685.
Backbone
  Vector backbone: pCVL
  Backbone size w/o insert (bp): 5071
  Total vector size (bp): 7671
  Vector type: Mammalian Expression, Lentiviral
Growth in bacteria
  Bacterial resistance: Ampicillin, 100 μg/mL
  Growth temperature: 37°C
  Growth strain: NEB Stable
  Copy number: High Copy
Gene/Insert
  Gene/Insert name: coY2 Ani (alt name: Y2 Ani Cleavase)
  Insert size (bp): 762
  Mutation: co indicates codon optimization for mammalian expression.
  Promoter: SFFV
  Tag / fusion protein: HA (N terminal on backbone); NLS (N terminal on backbone); IRES BFP (C terminal on insert)
  Cloning method: Unknown
  Sequencing primers: 5′ SFFVpro-F (CTTCTGCTTCCCGAGCTCTA)
Terms and licenses: Academic/Nonprofit Terms; Industry Terms: Not Available to Industry
How to cite: pCVL.SFFV.Kozak.HA.NLS.Y2Ani.IRES.BFP was a gift from Andrew Scharenberg (Addgene plasmid # 45578 ; http://n2t.net/addgene:45578 ; RRID:Addgene_45578)
