>Addgene plasmid #45578 | pCVL.SFFV.Kozak.HA.NLS.Y2Ani.IRES.BFP | addgene partial sequence | sequence record 69265 | IRES-F 5'-TGGCTCTCCTCAAGCGTATT-3'
GGCTGAAGGATGCCCAGAAGGTACCCCATTGTATGGGATCTGATCTGGGGCCTCGGTGCACATGCTTTAC
ATGTGTTTAGTCGAGGTTAAAAAAACGTCTAGGCCCCCCGAACCACGGGGACGTGGTTTTCCTTTGAAAA
ACACGATGATAAGCTTGCCACAACCCTTACCGGTCGCCACCATGAGCGAGCTGATTAAGGAGAACATGCA
CATGAAGCTGTACATGGAGGGCACCGTGGACAACCATCACTTCAAGTGCACATCCGAGGGCGAAGGCAAG
CCCTACGAGGGCACCCAGACCATGAGAATCAAGGTGGTCGAGGGCGGCCCTCTCCCCTTCGCCTTCGACA
TCCTGGCTACTAGCTTCCTCTACGGCAGCAAGACCTTCATCAACCACACCCAGGGCATCCCCGACTTCTT
CAAGCAGTCCTTCCCTGAGGGCTTCACATGGGAGAGAGTCACCACATACGAAGACGGGGGCGTGCTGACC
GCTACCCAGGACACCAGCCTCCAGGACGGCTGCCTCATCTACAACGTCAAGATCAGAGGGGTGAACTTCA
CATCCAACGGCCCTGTGATGCAGAAGAAAACACTCGGCTGGGAGGCCTTCACCGAGACGCTGTACCCCGC
TGACGGCGGCCTGGAAGGCAGAAACGACATGGCCCTGAAGCTCGTGGGCGGGAGCCATCTGATCGCAAAC
ATCAAGACCACATATAGATCCAAGAAACCCGCTAAGAACCTCAAGATGCCTGGCGTCTACTATGTGGACT
ACAGACTGGAAAGAATCAAGGAGGCCAACAACGAGACCTACGTCGAGCAGCACGAGGTGGCAGTGGCCAG
ATACTGCGACCTCCCTAGCAAACTGGGGCACAAGCTTAATTGATTCTAGAGTCGACCGAGCATCTTACCG
CCATTTATACCCATATTTGTTCTGTTTTTCTTGATTTGGGTATACATTTAAATGTTAATAGA
