>Addgene plasmid #45578 | pCVL.SFFV.Kozak.HA.NLS.Y2Ani.IRES.BFP | addgene partial sequence | sequence record 129493 | SFFVpro-F 5'-CTTCTGCTTCCCGAGCTCTA-3'
CCCCTCACTCGGCGCGCCAGTCCTCCGACAGACTGAGTCGCCCGCTCGAGCCGCCACCATGGGATATCCA
TACGATGTCCCAGATTATGCGCCACCTAAGAAGAAACGCAAAGTCGAATTCGGCAGCGATCTGACCTACG
CCTATCTGGTGGGCCTGTACGAGGGCGACGGATATTTTTCCATCACTAAAAAGGGCAAGTACCTGACCTA
TGAGCTGGGAATTGAACTGTCTATCAAGGATGTGCAGCTGATCTACAAGATCAAGAAGATCCTGGGGATC
GGCATTGTGAGCTTCAGGAAGAGAAACGAGATTGAAATGGTGGCCCTGAGGATCAGGGATAAGAATCACC
TGAAATCTAAGATTCTGCCCATCTTCGAGAAGTATCCTATGTTTAGTAACAAACAGTACGACTATCTGAG
GTTTAGAAATGCTCTGCTGAGCGGCATCATCTACCTGGAGGATCTGCCAGACTATACCCGGTCCGACGAG
CCCCTGAACAGCATCGAATCCATCATTAATACATCTTACTTCAGTGCCTGGCTGGTGGGCTTCATCGAGG
CTGAAGGGTGCTTCTCTGTGTACAAACTGAACAAGGACGATGACTATCTGATTGCCAGTTTTGATATCGC
TCAGAGGGATGGAGACATCCTGATTAGCGCCATCAGAAAGTACCTGTCCTTCACCACAAAGGTGTATCTG
GACAAAACAAATTGTAGCAAACTGAAGGTCACTAGCGTGCGCTCCGTGGAGAACATCATTAAGTTCCTGC
AGAATGCTCCTGTGAAACTGCTGGGCAACAAAAAGCTGCAGTACAAACTGTGGCTGAAGCAGCTGCGGAA
AATCTCTCGCTACAGTGAAAAAATCAAGATTCCATCCAATTATTAACCTGCAGGTCGAGCATGCATCTAG
GGCGGCCAATTCCGCCCCT
